Addgene plasmid #20329: FUW-SO
Depositing lab: Rudolf Jaenisch. Depositing organization: Whitehead Institute for Biomedical Research. Publication: Reprogramming of murine and human somatic cells using a single polycistronic vector. Carey BW, Markoulaki S, Hanna J, Saha K, Gao Q, Mitalipova M, Jaenisch R. Proc Natl Acad Sci U S A. 2009 Jan 6. 106(1):157-62. 10.1073/pnas.0811426106 PubMed 19109433.
Backbone
  Vector backbone: FUW (Lenti-Lox-Ubi)
  Backbone manufacturer: homemade
  Backbone size w/o insert (bp): 7222
  Vector type: Mammalian Expression, Lentiviral
Growth in bacteria
  Bacterial resistance: Ampicillin, 100 μg/mL
  Growth temperature: 37°C
  Growth strain: Stbl3
  Growth instructions: TOP10, 37C
  Copy number: High Copy
Gene/Insert
  Gene/Insert name: Sox2-F2A-Oct4
  Species: M. musculus (mouse)
  Insert size (bp): 2141
  Cloning method: Restriction Enzyme; 5′ cloning site EcoRI (not destroyed); 3′ cloning site EcoRI (not destroyed)
  Sequencing primers: 5′ ACTTTGCAGCCTGAGGGCCA
Terms and licenses: Academic/Nonprofit Terms; Industry Terms: Not Available to Industry
How to cite: FUW-SO was a gift from Rudolf Jaenisch (Addgene plasmid # 20329 ; http://n2t.net/addgene:20329 ; RRID:Addgene_20329)
