[The description below was written by a language model from this plasmid's Addgene catalogue record.]
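Description:
FUW-SO is a lentiviral mammalian expression plasmid built on the homemade FUW (Lenti-Lox-Ubi) backbone, which measures about 7.2 kb without insert. It is maintained in E. coli as a high-copy plasmid under ampicillin selection. The record lists a recombination-deficient strain as the growth host, a common choice for lentiviral plasmids because their repeated LTR sequences can recombine. No feature table accompanies the entry, so the promoter, LTRs, packaging signal and any post-transcriptional elements are not itemised. The backbone name suggests a ubiquitin promoter driving constitutive expression and the presence of a lox site, but the record does not state this explicitly, and no mammalian selection marker or reporter is listed.

The payload is a roughly 2.1 kb bicistronic cassette of mouse origin, Sox2-F2A-Oct4, inserted at an EcoRI site that is retained on both sides of the insert. F2A is the self-cleaving 2A peptide from foot-and-mouth disease virus. During translation it causes ribosomal skipping, so a single transcript and open reading frame yields two separate proteins, Sox2 upstream and Oct4 downstream, in roughly equal amounts. Placing both factors in one provirus means every transduced cell receives both, rather than depending on co-infection with separate viruses.

The associated publication concerns reprogramming of mouse and human somatic cells with a single polycistronic vector. FUW-SO fits that work as a two-factor construct for delivering Sox2 and Oct4 by lentiviral transduction in induced pluripotent stem cell experiments, presumably alongside other reprogramming factors.
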