>Addgene plasmid #20329 | FUW-SO | addgene partial sequence | sequence record 26205 | hUBCpro-F 5'-TGAAGCTCCGGTTTTGAACT-3'
NNNNNNNTNNNNNANNGTGTTTTGTGAGTTTTTTAGGCACCTTTTGAAATGTAATCATTTGGGTCAATAT
GTAATTTTCAGTGTTAGACTAGTAAATTGTCCGCTAAATTCTGGCCGTTTTTGGCTTTTTTGTTAGACGA
AGCTTGGGCTGCAGGTCGACTCTAGAGAATTCGCCACCATGTATAACATGATGGAGACGGAGCTGAAGCC
GCCGGGCCCGCAGCAAGCTTCGGGGGGCGGCGGCGGAGGAGGCAACGCCACGGCGGCGGCGACCGGCGGC
AACCAGAAGAACAGCCCGGACCGCGTCAAGAGGCCCATGAACGCCTTCATGGTATGGTCCCGGGGGCAGC
GGCGTAAGATGGCCCAGGAGAACCCCAAGATGCACAACTCGGAGATCAGCAAGCGCCTGGGCGCGGAGTG
GAAACTTTTGTCCGAGACCGAGAAGCGGCCGTTCATCGACGAGGCCAAGCGGCTGCGCGCTCTGCACATG
AAGGAGCACCCGGATTATAAATACCGGCCGCGGCGGAAAACCAAGACGCTCATGAAGAAGGATAAGTACA
CGCTTCCCGGAGGCTTGCTGGCCCCCGGCGGGAACAGCATGGCGAGCGGGGTTGGGGTGGGCGCCGGCCT
GGGTGCGGGCGTGAACCAGCGCATGGACAGCTACGCGCACATGAACGGCTGGAGCAACGGCAGCTACAGC
ATGATGCAGGAGCAGCTGGGCTACCCGCAGCACCCGGGCCTCAACGCTCACGGCGCGGCACAGATGCAAC
CGATGCACCGCTACGACGTCAGCGCCCTGCAGTACAACTCCCNTGACCAGCTCGCAGACCNT
