LOCUS       Exported 9363 bp ds-DNA circular SYN 12-MAY-2021
DEFINITION  synthetic circular DNA
ACCESSION   .
VERSION     .
KEYWORDS    FUW-SO
SOURCE      synthetic DNA construct
  ORGANISM  synthetic DNA construct
REFERENCE   1 (bases 1 to 9363)
  AUTHORS   Carey BW, Markoulaki S, Hanna J, Saha K, Gao Q, Mitalipova M,
            Jaenisch R
  TITLE     Reprogramming of murine and human somatic cells using a single
            polycistronic vector.
  JOURNAL   Proc Natl Acad Sci U S A. 2009 Jan 6. 106(1):157-62.
  PUBMED    19109433
REFERENCE   2 (bases 1 to 9363)
  AUTHORS   .
  TITLE     Direct Submission
  JOURNAL   Exported May 12, 2021 from SnapGene Server 1.1.58
            http://www.snapgene.com
FEATURES             Location/Qualifiers
     source          1..9363
                     /organism="synthetic DNA construct"
                     /mol_type="other DNA"
     primer_bind     complement(47..66)
                     /label=pRS-marker
                     /note="pRS vectors, use to sequence yeast selectable
                     marker"
     enhancer        238..617
                     /label=CMV enhancer
                     /note="human cytomegalovirus immediate early enhancer"
     promoter        619..817
                     /label=CMV promoter
                     /note="human cytomegalovirus (CMV) immediate early
                     promoter"
     primer_bind     772..792
                     /label=CMV-F
                     /note="Human CMV immediate early promoter, forward primer"
     LTR             835..1015
                     /label=5' LTR (truncated)
                     /note="truncated 5' long terminal repeat (LTR) from HIV-1"
     misc_feature    1062..1187
                     /label=HIV-1 Psi
                     /note="packaging signal of human immunodeficiency virus
                     type 1"
     misc_feature    1686..1919
                     /label=RRE
                     /note="The Rev response element (RRE) of HIV-1 allows for
                     Rev-dependent mRNA export from the nucleus to the
                     cytoplasm."
     CDS             2104..2148
                     /codon_start=1
                     /product="antigenic peptide corresponding to amino acids
                     655 to 669 of the HIV envelope protein gp41 (Lutje Hulsik
                     et al., 2013)"
                     /label=gp41 peptide
                     /note="recognized by the 2H10 single-chain llama nanobody"
                     /translation="KNEQELLELDKWASL"
     misc_feature    2446..2563
                     /label=cPPT/CTS
                     /note="central polypurine tract and central termination
                     sequence of HIV-1"
     primer_bind     2622..2638
                     /label=KS primer
                     /note="common sequencing primer, one of multiple similar
                     variants"
     protein_bind    2680..2713
                     /label=loxP
                     /bound_moiety="Cre recombinase"
                     /note="Cre-mediated recombination occurs in the 8-bp core
                     sequence (GCATACAT)."
     promoter        2763..3974
                     /label=UbC promoter
                     /note="human ubiquitin C promoter"
     primer_bind     3811..3830
                     /label=hUBCpro-F
                     /note="Human Ubiquitin C (UbC) promoter, forward primer"
     CDS             4990..5055
                     /codon_start=1
                     /product="2A peptide from foot-and-mouth disease virus
                     polyprotein"
                     /label=F2A
                     /note="Eukaryotic ribosomes fail to insert a peptide bond
                     between the Gly and Pro residues, yielding separate
                     polypeptides."
                     /translation="VKQTLNFDLLKLAGDVESNPGP"
     protein_bind    6163..6196
                     /label=loxP
                     /bound_moiety="Cre recombinase"
                     /note="Cre-mediated recombination occurs in the 8-bp core
                     sequence (GCATACAT)."
     misc_feature    6252..6840
                     /label=WPRE
                     /note="woodchuck hepatitis virus posttranscriptional
                     regulatory element"
     primer_bind     complement(6305..6325)
                     /label=WPRE-R
                     /note="WPRE, reverse primer"
     CDS             complement(6723..6734)
                     /codon_start=1
                     /product="Factor Xa recognition and cleavage site"
                     /label=Factor Xa site
                     /translation="IEGR"
     primer_bind     complement(6843..6859)
                     /label=KS primer
                     /note="common sequencing primer, one of multiple similar
                     variants"
     LTR             7369..7549
                     /label=5' LTR (truncated)
                     /note="truncated 5' long terminal repeat (LTR) from HIV-1"
     rep_origin      complement(7611..8199)
                     /direction=LEFT
                     /label=ori
                     /note="high-copy-number ColE1/pMB1/pBR322/pUC origin of
                     replication"
     primer_bind     complement(7691..7710)
                     /label=pBR322ori-F
                     /note="pBR322 origin, forward primer"
     CDS             complement(8370..9230)
                     /codon_start=1
                     /gene="bla"
                     /product="beta-lactamase"
                     /label=AmpR
                     /note="confers resistance to ampicillin, carbenicillin, and
                     related antibiotics"
                     /translation="MSIQHFRVALIPFFAAFCLPVFAHPETLVKVKDAEDQLGARVGYI
                     ELDLNSGKILESFRPEERFPMMSTFKVLLCGAVLSRIDAGQEQLGRRIHYSQNDLVEYS
                     PVTEKHLTDGMTVRELCSAAITMSDNTAANLLLTTIGGPKELTAFLHNMGDHVTRLDRW
                     EPELNEAIPNDERDTTMPVAMATTLRKLLTGELLTLASRQQLIDWMEADKVAGPLLRSA
                     LPAGWFIADKSGAGERGSRGIIAALGPDGKPSRIVVIYTTGSQATMDERNRQIAEIGAS
                     LIKHW"
     primer_bind     8993..9012
                     /label=Amp-R
                     /note="Ampicillin resistance gene, reverse primer"
     promoter        complement(9231..9335)
                     /gene="bla"
                     /label=AmpR promoter
ORIGIN
        1 gtcgacggat cgggagatct cccgatcccc tatggtgcac tctcagtaca atctgctctg
       61 atgccgcata gttaagccag tatctgctcc ctgcttgtgt gttggaggtc gctgagtagt
      121 gcgcgagcaa aatttaagct acaacaaggc aaggcttgac cgacaattgc atgaagaatc
      181 tgcttagggt taggcgtttt gcgctgcttc gcgatgtacg ggccagatat acgcgttgac
      241 attgattatt gactagttat taatagtaat caattacggg gtcattagtt catagcccat
      301 atatggagtt ccgcgttaca taacttacgg taaatggccc gcctggctga ccgcccaacg
      361 acccccgccc attgacgtca ataatgacgt atgttcccat agtaacgcca atagggactt
      421 tccattgacg tcaatgggtg gagtatttac ggtaaactgc ccacttggca gtacatcaag
      481 tgtatcatat gccaagtacg ccccctattg acgtcaatga cggtaaatgg cccgcctggc
      541 attatgccca gtacatgacc ttatgggact ttcctacttg gcagtacatc tacgtattag
      601 tcatcgctat taccatggtg atgcggtttt ggcagtacat caatgggcgt ggatagcggt
      661 ttgactcacg gggatttcca agtctccacc ccattgacgt caatgggagt ttgttttggc
      721 accaaaatca acgggacttt ccaaaatgtc gtaacaactc cgccccattg acgcaaatgg
      781 gcggtaggcg tgtacggtgg gaggtctata taagcagcgc gttttgcctg tactgggtct
      841 ctctggttag accagatctg agcctgggag ctctctggct aactagggaa cccactgctt
      901 aagcctcaat aaagcttgcc ttgagtgctt caagtagtgt gtgcccgtct gttgtgtgac
      961 tctggtaact agagatccct cagacccttt tagtcagtgt ggaaaatctc tagcagtggc
     1021 gcccgaacag ggacttgaaa gcgaaaggga aaccagagga gctctctcga cgcaggactc
     1081 ggcttgctga agcgcgcacg gcaagaggcg aggggcggcg actggtgagt acgccaaaaa
     1141 ttttgactag cggaggctag aaggagagag atgggtgcga gagcgtcagt attaagcggg
     1201 ggagaattag atcgcgatgg gaaaaaattc ggttaaggcc agggggaaag aaaaaatata
     1261 aattaaaaca tatagtatgg gcaagcaggg agctagaacg attcgcagtt aatcctggcc
     1321 tgttagaaac atcagaaggc tgtagacaaa tactgggaca gctacaacca tcccttcaga
     1381 caggatcaga agaacttaga tcattatata atacagtagc aaccctctat tgtgtgcatc
     1441 aaaggataga gataaaagac accaaggaag ctttagacaa gatagaggaa gagcaaaaca
     1501 aaagtaagac caccgcacag caagcggccg gccgcgctga tcttcagacc tggaggagga
     1561 gatatgaggg acaattggag aagtgaatta tataaatata aagtagtaaa aattgaacca
     1621 ttaggagtag cacccaccaa ggcaaagaga agagtggtgc agagagaaaa aagagcagtg
     1681 ggaataggag ctttgttcct tgggttcttg ggagcagcag gaagcactat gggcgcagcg
     1741 tcaatgacgc tgacggtaca ggccagacaa ttattgtctg gtatagtgca gcagcagaac
     1801 aatttgctga gggctattga ggcgcaacag catctgttgc aactcacagt ctggggcatc
     1861 aagcagctcc aggcaagaat cctggctgtg gaaagatacc taaaggatca acagctcctg
     1921 gggatttggg gttgctctgg aaaactcatt tgcaccactg ctgtgccttg gaatgctagt
     1981 tggagtaata aatctctgga acagatttgg aatcacacga cctggatgga gtgggacaga
     2041 gaaattaaca attacacaag cttaatacac tccttaattg aagaatcgca aaaccagcaa
     2101 gaaaagaatg aacaagaatt attggaatta gataaatggg caagtttgtg gaattggttt
     2161 aacataacaa attggctgtg gtatataaaa ttattcataa tgatagtagg aggcttggta
     2221 ggtttaagaa tagtttttgc tgtactttct atagtgaata gagttaggca gggatattca
     2281 ccattatcgt ttcagaccca cctcccaacc ccgaggggac ccgacaggcc cgaaggaata
     2341 gaagaagaag gtggagagag agacagagac agatccattc gattagtgaa cggatcggca
     2401 ctgcgtgcgc caattctgca gacaaatggc agtattcatc cacaatttta aaagaaaagg
     2461 ggggattggg gggtacagtg caggggaaag aatagtagac ataatagcaa cagacataca
     2521 aactaaagaa ttacaaaaac aaattacaaa aattcaaaat tttcgggttt attacaggga
     2581 cagcagagat ccagtttggt tagtaccggg cccgctctag tcgaggtcga cggtatcgat
     2641 aagctcgctt cacgagattc cagcaggtcg agggacctaa taacttcgta tagcatacat
     2701 tatacgaagt tatattaagg gttccaagct taagcggcct aacccgtgtc ggctccagat
     2761 ctggcctccg cgccgggttt tggcgcctcc cgcgggcgcc cccctcctca cggcgagcgc
     2821 tgccacgtca gacgaagggc gcagcgagcg tcctgatcct tccgcccgga cgctcaggac
     2881 agcggcccgc tgctcataag actcggcctt agaaccccag tatcagcaga aggacatttt
     2941 aggacgggac ttgggtgact ctagggcact ggttttcttt ccagagagcg gaacaggcga
     3001 ggaaaagtag tcccttctcg gcgattctgc ggagggatct ccgtggggcg gtgaacgccg
     3061 atgattatat aaggacgcgc cgggtgtggc acagctagtt ccgtcgcagc cgggatttgg
     3121 gtcgcggttc ttgtttgtgg atcgctgtga tcgtcacttg gtgagtagcg ggctgctggg
     3181 ctggccgggg ctttcgtggc cgccgggccg ctcggtggga cggaagcgtg tggagagacc
     3241 gccaagggct gtagtctggg tccgcgagca aggttgccct gaactggggg ttggggggag
     3301 cgcagcaaaa tggcggctgt tcccgagtct tgaatggaag acgcttgtga ggcgggctgt
     3361 gaggtcgttg aaacaaggtg gggggcatgg tgggcggcaa gaacccaagg tcttgaggcc
     3421 ttcgctaatg cgggaaagct cttattcggg tgagatgggc tggggcacca tctggggacc
     3481 ctgacgtgaa gtttgtcact gactggagaa ctcggtttgt cgtctgttgc gggggcggca
     3541 gttatggcgg tgccgttggg cagtgcaccc gtacctttgg gagcgcgcgc cctcgtcgtg
     3601 tcgtgacgtc acccgttctg ttggcttata atgcagggtg gggccacctg ccggtaggtg
     3661 tgcggtaggc ttttctccgt cgcaggacgc agggttcggg cctagggtag gctctcctga
     3721 atcgacaggc gccggacctc tggtgagggg agggataagt gaggcgtcag tttctttggt
     3781 cggttttatg tacctatctt cttaagtagc tgaagctccg gttttgaact atgcgctcgg
     3841 ggttggcgag tgtgttttgt gaagtttttt aggcaccttt tgaaatgtaa tcatttgggt
     3901 caatatgtaa ttttcagtgt tagactagta aattgtccgc taaattctgg ccgtttttgg
     3961 cttttttgtt agacgaagct tgggctgcag gtcgactcta gagaattcgc caccatgtat
     4021 aacatgatgg agacggagct gaagccgccg ggcccgcagc aagcttcggg gggcggcggc
     4081 ggaggaggca acgccacggc ggcggcgacc ggcggcaacc agaagaacag cccggaccgc
     4141 gtcaagaggc ccatgaacgc cttcatggta tggtcccggg ggcagcggcg taagatggcc
     4201 caggagaacc ccaagatgca caactcggag atcagcaagc gcctgggcgc ggagtggaaa
     4261 cttttgtccg agaccgagaa gcggccgttc atcgacgagg ccaagcggct gcgcgctctg
     4321 cacatgaagg agcacccgga ttataaatac cggccgcggc ggaaaaccaa gacgctcatg
     4381 aagaaggata agtacacgct tcccggaggc ttgctggccc ccggcgggaa cagcatggcg
     4441 agcggggttg gggtgggcgc cggcctgggt gcgggcgtga accagcgcat ggacagctac
     4501 gcgcacatga acggctggag caacggcagc tacagcatga tgcaggagca gctgggctac
     4561 ccgcagcacc cgggcctcaa cgctcacggc gcggcacaga tgcaaccgat gcaccgctac
     4621 gacgtcagcg ccctgcagta caactccatg accagctcgc agacctacat gaacggctcg
     4681 cccacctaca gcatgtccta ctcgcagcag ggcacccccg gtatggcgct gggctccatg
     4741 ggctctgtgg tcaagtccga ggccagctcc agcccccccg tggttacctc ttcctcccac
     4801 tccagggcgc cctgccaggc cggggacctc cgggacatga tcagcatgta cctccccggc
     4861 gccgaggtgc cggagcccgc tgcgcccagt agactgcaca tggcccagca ctaccagagc
     4921 ggcccggtgc ccggcacggc cattaacggc acactgcccc tgtcgcacat ggctagcggc
     4981 agcggcccgg tgaaacagac tttgaatttt gaccttctca agttggcggg agacgtcgag
     5041 tccaaccctg ggcccgcatg caccatggct ggacacctgg cttcagactt cgccttctca
     5101 cccccaccag gtgggggtga tgggtcagca gggctggagc cgggctgggt ggatcctcga
     5161 acctggctaa gcttccaagg gcctccaggt gggcctggaa tcggaccagg ctcagaggta
     5221 ttggggatct ccccatgtcc gcccgcatac gagttctgcg gagggatggc atactgtgga
     5281 cctcaggttg gactgggcct agtcccccaa gttggcgtgg agactttgca gcctgagggc
     5341 caggcaggag cacgagtgga aagcaactca gagggaacct cctctgagcc ctgtgccgac
     5401 cgccccaatg ccgtgaagtt ggagaaggtg gaaccaactc ccgaggagtc ccaggacatg
     5461 aaagccctgc agaaggagct agaacagttt gccaagctgc tgaagcagaa gaggatcacc
     5521 ttggggtaca cccaggccga cgtggggctc accctgggcg ttctctttgg aaaggtgttc
     5581 agccagacca ccatctgtcg cttcgaggcc ttgcagctca gccttaagaa catgtgtaag
     5641 ctgcggcccc tgctggagaa gtgggtggag gaagccgaca acaatgagaa ccttcaggag
     5701 atatgcaaat cggagaccct ggtgcaggcc cggaagagaa agcgaactag cattgagaac
     5761 cgtgtgaggt ggagtctgga gaccatgttt ctgaagtgcc cgaagccctc cctacagcag
     5821 atcactcaca tcgccaatca gcttgggcta gagaaggatg tggttcgagt atggttctgt
     5881 aaccggcgcc agaagggcaa aagatcaagt attgagtatt cccaacgaga agagtatgag
     5941 gctacaggga cacctttccc agggggggct gtatcctttc ctctgccccc aggtccccac
     6001 tttggcaccc caggctatgg aagcccccac ttcaccacac tctactcagt cccttttcct
     6061 gagggcgagg cctttccctc tgttcccgtc actgctctgg gctctcccat gcattcaaac
     6121 tgagcatgcc tcgagggcgc gccgaattcg tcgagggacc taataacttc gtatagcata
     6181 cattatacga agttatacat gtttaagggt tccggttcca ctaggtacaa ttcgatatca
     6241 agcttatcga taatcaacct ctggattaca aaatttgtga aagattgact ggtattctta
     6301 actatgttgc tccttttacg ctatgtggat acgctgcttt aatgcctttg tatcatgcta
     6361 ttgcttcccg tatggctttc attttctcct ccttgtataa atcctggttg ctgtctcttt
     6421 atgaggagtt gtggcccgtt gtcaggcaac gtggcgtggt gtgcactgtg tttgctgacg
     6481 caacccccac tggttggggc attgccacca cctgtcagct cctttccggg actttcgctt
     6541 tccccctccc tattgccacg gcggaactca tcgccgcctg ccttgcccgc tgctggacag
     6601 gggctcggct gttgggcact gacaattccg tggtgttgtc ggggaaatca tcgtcctttc
     6661 cttggctgct cgcctgtgtt gccacctgga ttctgcgcgg gacgtccttc tgctacgtcc
     6721 cttcggccct caatccagcg gaccttcctt cccgcggcct gctgccggct ctgcggcctc
     6781 ttccgcgtct tcgccttcgc cctcagacga gtcggatctc cctttgggcc gcctccccgc
     6841 atcgataccg tcgacctcga tcgagaccta gaaaaacatg gagcaatcac aagtagcaat
     6901 acagcagcta ccaatgctga ttgtgcctgg ctagaagcac aagaggagga ggaggtgggt
     6961 tttccagtca cacctcaggt acctttaaga ccaatgactt acaaggcagc tgtagatctt
     7021 agccactttt taaaagaaaa ggggggactg gaagggctaa ttcactccca acgaagacaa
     7081 gatatccttg atctgtggat ctaccacaca caaggctact tccctgattg gcagaactac
     7141 acaccagggc cagggatcag atatccactg acctttggat ggtgctacaa gctagtacca
     7201 gttgagcaag agaaggtaga agaagccaat gaaggagaga acacccgctt gttacaccct
     7261 gtgagcctgc atgggatgga tgacccggag agagaagtat tagagtggag gtttgacagc
     7321 cgcctagcat ttcatcacat ggcccgagag ctgcatccgg actgtactgg gtctctctgg
     7381 ttagaccaga tctgagcctg ggagctctct ggctaactag ggaacccact gcttaagcct
     7441 caataaagct tgccttgagt gcttcaagta gtgtgtgccc gtctgttgtg tgactctggt
     7501 aactagagat ccctcagacc cttttagtca gtgtggaaaa tctctagcag catgtgagca
     7561 aaaggccagc aaaaggccag gaaccgtaaa aaggccgcgt tgctggcgtt tttccatagg
     7621 ctccgccccc ctgacgagca tcacaaaaat cgacgctcaa gtcagaggtg gcgaaacccg
     7681 acaggactat aaagatacca ggcgtttccc cctggaagct ccctcgtgcg ctctcctgtt
     7741 ccgaccctgc cgcttaccgg atacctgtcc gcctttctcc cttcgggaag cgtggcgctt
     7801 tctcatagct cacgctgtag gtatctcagt tcggtgtagg tcgttcgctc caagctgggc
     7861 tgtgtgcacg aaccccccgt tcagcccgac cgctgcgcct tatccggtaa ctatcgtctt
     7921 gagtccaacc cggtaagaca cgacttatcg ccactggcag cagccactgg taacaggatt
     7981 agcagagcga ggtatgtagg cggtgctaca gagttcttga agtggtggcc taactacggc
     8041 tacactagaa gaacagtatt tggtatctgc gctctgctga agccagttac cttcggaaaa
     8101 agagttggta gctcttgatc cggcaaacaa accaccgctg gtagcggtgg tttttttgtt
     8161 tgcaagcagc agattacgcg cagaaaaaaa ggatctcaag aagatccttt gatcttttct
     8221 acggggtctg acgctcagtg gaacgaaaac tcacgttaag ggattttggt catgagatta
     8281 tcaaaaagga tcttcaccta gatcctttta aattaaaaat gaagttttaa atcaatctaa
     8341 agtatatatg agtaaacttg gtctgacagt taccaatgct taatcagtga ggcacctatc
     8401 tcagcgatct gtctatttcg ttcatccata gttgcctgac tccccgtcgt gtagataact
     8461 acgatacggg agggcttacc atctggcccc agtgctgcaa tgataccgcg agacccacgc
     8521 tcaccggctc cagatttatc agcaataaac cagccagccg gaagggccga gcgcagaagt
     8581 ggtcctgcaa ctttatccgc ctccatccag tctattaatt gttgccggga agctagagta
     8641 agtagttcgc cagttaatag tttgcgcaac gttgttgcca ttgctacagg catcgtggtg
     8701 tcacgctcgt cgtttggtat ggcttcattc agctccggtt cccaacgatc aaggcgagtt
     8761 acatgatccc ccatgttgtg caaaaaagcg gttagctcct tcggtcctcc gatcgttgtc
     8821 agaagtaagt tggccgcagt gttatcactc atggttatgg cagcactgca taattctctt
     8881 actgtcatgc catccgtaag atgcttttct gtgactggtg agtactcaac caagtcattc
     8941 tgagaatagt gtatgcggcg accgagttgc tcttgcccgg cgtcaatacg ggataatacc
     9001 gcgccacata gcagaacttt aaaagtgctc atcattggaa aacgttcttc ggggcgaaaa
     9061 ctctcaagga tcttaccgct gttgagatcc agttcgatgt aacccactcg tgcacccaac
     9121 tgatcttcag catcttttac tttcaccagc gtttctgggt gagcaaaaac aggaaggcaa
     9181 aatgccgcaa aaaagggaat aagggcgaca cggaaatgtt gaatactcat actcttcctt
     9241 tttcaatatt attgaagcat ttatcagggt tattgtctca tgagcggata catatttgaa
     9301 tgtatttaga aaaataaaca aataggggtt ccgcgcacat ttccccgaaa agtgccacct
     9361 gac
//
